>Addgene plasmid #41106 | siCheck2-taranis3'UTR | addgene partial sequence | sequence record 56056 | psiCHECK2-F 5'-GTCCGCAACTACAACGCCTACCTT-3'
ATGTTCATCGAGTCCGACCCTGGGTTCTTTTCCAACGCTATTGTCGAGGGAGCTAAGAAGTTCCCTAACA
CCGAGTTCGTGAAGGTGAAGGGCCTCCACTTCAGCCAGGAGGACGCTCCAGATGAAATGGGTAAGTACAT
CAAGAGCTTCGTGGAGCGCGTGCTGAAGAACGAGCAGTAATTCTAGGCGATCGCTCGAGTATCAGTTGTA
GACGATGACGGCGACGGATCCCCAGCGGATGGCGGCGTGCTGGTCGCGTCGCCTGCTGGCGCCCACTAGC
AATTCCAAGCAGTATTGAATCGACGAAATGGGGGAGGGGCTGAGGGGATGTTAAATGCTAATTGTGCTCA
GGTTGTGAACGTGCATGAGAATATAAATATATACATATATTCGAAAGTCTTGGTCCTAAATACCCCTCTC
CCCCTTCCTTCACACAAGCAATCGGGGACACAAATTAATTGCAATCTTTAATGAAATTCTTAAGAGAGAT
CGAAGAAATGGCAGAACAATGAATATGACAAATGAGCAAGCAAAACTATTAGCAAATTTTTCTAAGTGTA
AATATTATTAGTTTTAAGGCAAAACAGCGAACTCCTAGCCAAGTAAGTTTGAAACGGAAGCAAAACAAAA
TTCTATATTAGCGTAACTTTAGCATTGTTAGTTGCAATTGTTGCAGTTTTTCGATTCAACACCACACAAG
AACAACAACAGCATCAAATCGAACAACAAAAGGCCGTTGGAAATTTTTCAAAACCCAAATCAATTAACAA
AATTTACGTTTACGTTACGTTTACGTTGGCCTAAAGACGATGCAGCATTTGGCTTGCAAGGAGAAATTGA
TGAAAAATCGAAAAACGTTTACTATATTACTAGCCATAAGTATTATTATTTATATACAAAACCGCAGAAA
ACAAAC
