[The description below was written by a language model from this plasmid's Addgene catalogue record.]
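Description:
siCheck2-taranis3'UTR is a luciferase reporter plasmid built on the siCheck2 backbone, with a total size of about 6.7 kb (roughly 6 kb of backbone plus an insert of about 700 bp). It is propagated in E. coli under ampicillin selection; the copy number is recorded as unknown, and the record names no origin of replication or promoters. No feature table is provided, so the arrangement of elements cannot be confirmed beyond the catalogue fields.

The insert is the taranis 3' UTR, cloned by restriction digestion between XhoI and NotI sites; whether those sites survive is not recorded. The species field lists the insert as synthetic, although the name refers to the taranis gene, and the associated publication concerns miRNA biogenesis in flies and mammals. The backbone name suggests the commercial psiCHECK-2 dual-luciferase design, in which a Renilla luciferase gene carries a multiple cloning site immediately downstream of its stop codon and a separate firefly luciferase cassette on the same plasmid serves as an internal normalisation control. If that is the backbone used here, the XhoI/NotI cloning places the taranis 3' UTR behind Renilla luciferase, so that any small-RNA-mediated repression acting through the UTR lowers the Renilla signal relative to firefly.

Such a construct is typically used in transfected cultured cells to test whether a 3' UTR is targeted by a particular miRNA or miRNA isoform. Given the publication's focus on how Dicer partner proteins set mature miRNA length, it most likely served as a target reporter for comparing the silencing activity of such isoforms, though the record does not state which miRNA or which cell type was involved.
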