Addgene plasmid #41106: siCheck2-taranis3'UTR
Depositing lab: Phillip Zamore. Depositing organization: University of Massachusetts, Worcester. Publication: Dicer Partner Proteins Tune the Length of Mature miRNAs in Flies and Mammals. Fukunaga R, Han BW, Hung JH, Xu J, Weng Z, Zamore PD. Cell. 2012 Oct 9. pii: S0092-8674(12)01171-3. doi: 10.1016/j.cell.2012.09.027. PubMed 23063653.
Backbone
  Vector backbone: siCheck2
  Backbone size w/o insert (bp): 6000
  Total vector size (bp): 6700
  Vector type: Luciferase
Growth in bacteria
  Bacterial resistance: Ampicillin, 100 μg/mL
  Growth temperature: 37°C
  Growth strain: Mach1
  Copy number: Unknown
Gene/Insert
  Gene/Insert name: taranis3'UTR
  Species: Synthetic
  Insert size (bp): 700
  Cloning method: Restriction Enzyme; 5′ cloning site XhoI (unknown if destroyed); 3′ cloning site NotI (unknown if destroyed)
  Sequencing primers: 5′ ATGAAATGGGTAAGTACATCAAGAGCTTCG; 3′ TCCTCACACAAAAAACCAACACACAGATGT
Terms and licenses: Academic/Nonprofit Terms; Industry Terms: Not Available to Industry
How to cite: siCheck2-taranis3'UTR was a gift from Phillip Zamore (Addgene plasmid # 41106 ; http://n2t.net/addgene:41106 ; RRID:Addgene_41106)
